Addgene plasmid #214921: EF1a-SRRD-V5-APEX2 (in pLEX_307)
Purpose: constitutive expression of SRRD fused to V5 and APEX2 - used for APEX2 proximity biotinylation
Depositing lab: Ophir Shalem. Depositing organization: Children's Hospital of Philadelphia. Publication: CRISPR screen for protein inclusion formation uncovers a role for SRRD in the regulation of intermediate filament dynamics and aggresome assembly. Sweeney KM, Chantarawong S, Barbieri EM, Cajka G, Liu M, Spruce L, Fazelinia H, Portz B, Copley K, Lapidot T, Duhamel L, Greenwald P, Saida N, Shalgi R, Shorter J, Shalem O. PLoS Genet. 2024 Feb 5;20(2):e1011138. doi: 10.1371/journal.pgen.1011138. eCollection 2024 Feb. PubMed 38315730.
Backbone
  Vector backbone: pLEX_307
  Vector type: Lentiviral
Growth in bacteria
  Bacterial resistance: Ampicillin, 100 μg/mL
  Growth temperature: 37°C
  Growth strain: NEB Stable
  Copy number: High Copy
Gene/Insert
  Gene/Insert name: SRRD
  Species: H. sapiens (human)
  Entrez Gene: SRRD (a.k.a. SRR1L, HC/HCC)
  Tag / fusion protein: V5-APEX2 (C terminal on insert)
  Cloning method: Gibson Cloning
Terms and licenses: Academic/Nonprofit Terms; Industry Terms: Not Available to Industry
How to cite: EF1a-SRRD-V5-APEX2 (in pLEX_307) was a gift from Ophir Shalem (Addgene plasmid # 214921 ; http://n2t.net/addgene:214921 ; RRID:Addgene_214921)
