[The description below was written by a language model from this plasmid's Addgene catalogue record and pLannotate feature annotations shown in this document.]
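Description:
EF1a-SRRD-V5-APEX2 is a 10.1 kb third-generation, self-inactivating HIV-1 lentiviral transfer plasmid built on the pLEX_307 backbone for constitutive expression of a tagged human protein in mammalian cells. It is propagated in E. coli through a high-copy ColE1/pUC-type origin with ampicillin selection (AmpR); an f1 origin and remnants of a lac/T3/T7 cloning region are also annotated. The viral portion begins with an RSV promoter driving a truncated 5' LTR, so genomic RNA can be made in packaging cells without Tat. This is followed by the Ψ packaging signal with a gag fragment, the Rev response element for nuclear export of the unspliced genome, and a cPPT/CTS that aids nuclear import. It ends in a ΔU3 3' LTR that disables LTR promoter activity after integration, with an SV40 polyadenylation signal downstream.

Two expression units lie between the LTRs. An SV40 early promoter/origin region drives a puromycin N-acetyltransferase gene, which allows selection of transduced cells; the annotation tool flags this coding sequence as a fragment, although it spans nearly the full length. Downstream, the human EF-1α promoter drives the SRRD (SRR1L) open reading frame fused at its C terminus to a V5 epitope tag and then APEX2, an engineered soybean ascorbate peroxidase. A WPRE after the fusion enhances transcript stability and expression. APEX2 catalyses biotinylation of proteins near the fusion in living cells, and V5 allows detection of the bait. The stated purpose is APEX2 proximity biotinylation to identify proteins in the vicinity of SRRD. The associated study concerns the role of SRRD in intermediate filament dynamics and aggresome assembly.
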