Features (pLannotate 1.2.2; 32 found; start..end, strand, type, name):
     23..89      +  CDS            small t antigen (fragment): SV40 (simian virus 40) small t antigen
     96..1274    +  promoter       EF-1α promoter: strong constitutive promoter for human elongation factor EF-1α
   1288..2304    +  CDS            SRRD: SRR1L_HUMAN - Also known as SRR1L. Experimental evidence at transcript level: Swiss-Prot protein existence level 2. Plays a role in the regulation of heme biosynthesis and in the regulation of the expression of core clock genes. From Homo sapiens (Human).
   2320..2361    +  CDS            V5 tag: epitope tag from simian virus 5
   2377..3123    +  CDS            APEX2: soybean ascorbate peroxidase, engineered to serve as a monomeric tag for electron microscopy and live-cell proteomics (Lam et al., 2015) more active than the original APEX due to the A134P mutation
   3142..3730    +  misc_feature   WPRE: woodchuck hepatitis virus posttranscriptional regulatory element
   3781..3800    +  misc_feature   cPPT/CTS (fragment): central polypurine tract and central termination sequence of HIV-1
   3802..4035    +  LTR            3' LTR (ΔU3): self-inactivating 3' long terminal repeat (LTR) from HIV-1
   4113..4234    +  polyA_signal   SV40 poly(A) signal: SV40 polyadenylation signal
   4274..4409    +  rep_origin     SV40 ori: SV40 origin of replication
   4430..4448    -  promoter       T7 promoter: promoter for bacteriophage T7 RNA polymerase
   4456..4611    +  CDS            lacZα (fragment): LacZα fragment of β-galactosidase; lacZ fragment
   4616..5044    +  rep_origin     f1 ori (sequence partly withheld): f1 bacteriophage origin of replication; arrow indicates direction of (+) strand synthesis
   5097..5201    +  promoter       AmpR promoter: bla
   5202..6062    +  CDS            AmpR: β-lactamase; bla; confers resistance to ampicillin, carbenicillin, and related antibiotics
   6233..6821    +  rep_origin     ori: high-copy-number ColE1/pMB1/pBR322/pUC origin of replication
   7004..7096    +  CDS            lacI (fragment): lac repressor; lacI; The lac repressor binds to the lac operator to inhibit transcription in E. coli. This inhibition can be relieved by adding lactose or isopropyl-β-D-thiogalactopyranoside (IPTG).
   7109..7130    +  protein_bind   CAP binding site: CAP binding activates transcription in the presence of cAMP. E. coli catabolite activator protein
   7145..7175    +  promoter       lac promoter: promoter for the E. coli lac operon
   7183..7199    +  protein_bind   lac operator: The lac repressor binds to the lac operator to inhibit transcription in E. coli. This inhibition can be relieved by adding lactose or isopropyl-β-D-thiogalactopyranoside (IPTG). lac repressor encoded by lacI
   7244..7262    +  promoter       T3 promoter: promoter for bacteriophage T3 RNA polymerase
   7290..7516    +  promoter       RSV promoter: Rous sarcoma virus enhancer/promoter
   7517..7697    +  LTR            5' LTR (truncated): truncated 5' long terminal repeat (LTR) from HIV-1
   7744..7869    +  misc_feature   HIV-1 Ψ: packaging signal of human immunodeficiency virus type 1
   7853..8216    +  CDS            HIV-1 gag (fragment): gag protein from human immunodeficiency virus 1; gag
   8362..8595    +  misc_feature   RRE: The Rev response element (RRE) of HIV-1 allows for Rev-dependent mRNA export from the nucleus to the cytoplasm.
   8972..8998    +  CDS            Rev (fragment): human immunodeficiency virus 1 (HIV-1) Rev protein; rev; enhances nuclear export of unspliced and incompletely spliced viral mRNAs
   9005..9028    +  promoter       SV40 promoter (fragment): SV40 early promoter
   9029..9100    +  promoter       SV40 promoter (fragment): SV40 enhancer and early promoter
   9124..9259    +  rep_origin     SV40 ori: SV40 origin of replication
   9305..9901    +  CDS            PuroR (fragment): puromycin N-acetyltransferase; pac from Streptomyces; confers resistance to puromycin
   9950..10067   +  misc_feature   cPPT/CTS: central polypurine tract and central termination sequence of HIV-1
>Addgene plasmid #214921 | EF1a-SRRD-V5-APEX2 (in pLEX_307) | addgene full sequence | sequence record 424962 | Addgene NGS Result
CTCGAGGCCTGCAGGTGCAAAGATGGATAAAGTTTTAAACAGAGAGGAATCTTTGCAGCTAATGGACCTT
CTAGGTCTTGAAAGGAGTGGGAATTGGCTCCGGTGCCCGTCAGTGGGCAGAGCGCACATCGCCCACAGTC
CCCGAGAAGTTGGGGGGAGGGGTCGGCAATTGAACCGGTGCCTAGAGAAGGTGGCGCGGGGTAAACTGGG
AAAGTGATGTCGTGTACTGGCTCCGCCTTTTTCCCGAGGGTGGGGGAGAACCGTATATAAGTGCAGTAGT
CGCCGTGAACGTTCTTTTTCGCAACGGGTTTGCCGCCAGAACACAGGTAAGTGCCGTGTGTGGTTCCCGC
GGGCCTGGCCTCTTTACGGGTTATGGCCCTTGCGTGCCTTGAATTACTTCCACCTGGCTGCAGTACGTGA
TTCTTGATCCCGAGCTTCGGGTTGGAAGTGGGTGGGAGAGTTCGAGGCCTTGCGCTTAAGGAGCCCCTTC
GCCTCGTGCTTGAGTTGAGGCCTGGCCTGGGCGCTGGGGCCGCCGCGTGCGAATCTGGTGGCACCTTCGC
GCCTGTCTCGCTGCTTTCGATAAGTCTCTAGCCATTTAAAATTTTTGATGACCTGCTGCGACGCTTTTTT
TCTGGCAAGATAGTCTTGTAAATGCGGGCCAAGATCTGCACACTGGTATTTCGGTTTTTGGGGCCGCGGG
CGGCGACGGGGCCCGTGCGTCCCAGCGCACATGTTCGGCGAGGCGGGGCCTGCGAGCGCGGCCACCGAGA
ATCGGACGGGGGTAGTCTCAAGCTGGCCGGCCTGCTCTGGTGCCTGGCCTCGCGCCGCCGTGTATCGCCC
CGCCCTGGGCGGCAAGGCTGGCCCGGTCGGCACCAGTTGCGTGAGCGGAAAGATGGCCGCTTCCCGGCCC
TGCTGCAGGGAGCTCAAAATGGAGGACGCGGCGCTCGGGAGAGCGGGCGGGTGAGTCACCCACACAAAGG
AAAAGGGCCTTTCCGTCCTCAGCCGTCGCTTCATGTGACTCCACGGAGTACCGGGCGCCGTCCAGGCACC
TCGATTAGTTCTCGAGCTTTTGGAGTACGTCGTCTTTAGGTTGGGGGGAGGGGTTTTATGCGATGGAGTT
TCCCCACACTGAGTGGGTGGAGACTGAAGTTAGGCCAGCTTGGCACTTGATGTAATTCTCCTTGGAATTT
GCCCTTTTTGAGTTTGGATCTTGGTTCATTCTCAAGCCTCAGACAGTGGTTCAAAGTTTTTTTCTTCCAT
TTCAGGTGTCGTGAGGCTAGCGGCACCATGGCTGCGGCCGCAGCTGCGGCGCTGGAATCCTGGCAGGCGG
CGGCTCCGCGGAAGAGGCGCTCCGCGGCTCGACGGCCGCGGCGGAGGGAGGCGGCGCCCCGTGGGAGAGA
GGCGGCGCCCCGGGGGAGAGAGGCGGCGCCCCGGGGCCCCGAGGCGGAGTTCGAGTCTGACAGCGGAGTC
GTGCTTCGTCGCATCTGGGAGGCTGAGAAGGACCTGTTTATCTCTGATTTCTGGAGTTCAGCACTAGAAA
CCATCAATAGATGTCTCACAAAACATCTGGAACAACTGAAGGCCCCTGTGGGGACTCTTTCAGACATCTT
TGGAAACCTGCATCTTGACTCATTGCCAGAGGAGTCAGATGTGGCCACTGATTCTATCCCAAGAGAGATC
TTGGTCACAGGAACCTGCCATTTGAAGTGTGTGTGTTACGGCATTGGGAACTTTGCCACCTGCATCGTAG
CTAGAAACCAGCTAACGTTTTTGCTGCTTTTGTTGGAAAAGTGCCAGATTCCCAGAAGTCACTGTTGGGT
ATATGACCCTCTGTTTAGCCAACTTGAAATTGAAGTCCTTAACACCCTTGGTGTGACTGTTCTCAGTGAG
AACGAGGAAGGGAAACGGAGTATTCGCGGGGAGCCTACCATCTTTTACATGCTCCACTGTGGGACGGCCT
TGTACAACAATCTTTTATGGAGTAACTGGTCAGTAGATGCCCTTTCTAAGATGGTCATCATTGGGAACAG
TTTCAAAGGACTTGAGGAGAGGTTGTTGGCAAGGATTCTGCAGAAAAATTATCCCTACATTGCAAAGATT
TTAAAAGGACTGGAGGAGCTTGAGTTTCCTCAGACTTCACAATACATGGACATATTTAATGATACCTCTG
TCCACTGGTTCCCTGTACAAAAGCTAGAACAGCTCTCCATAGATATTTGGGAGTTTCGGGAAGAACCAGA
TTATCAGGACTGTGAGGACCTTGAAATCATCAGGAACAAGAGAGAAGATCCTTCTGCTACTGACGGTGGG
TCGGGCGGAGGTAAGCCTATCCCTAACCCTCTCCTCGGTCTCGATTCTACGGGTGGGTCGGGCGGAGGAA
AGTCTTACCCAACTGTGAGTGCTGATTACCAGGACGCCGTTGAGAAGGCGAAGAAGAAGCTCAGAGGCTT
CATCGCTGAGAAGAGATGCGCTCCTCTAATGCTCCGTTTGGCATTCCACTCTGCTGGAACCTTTGACAAG
GGCACGAAGACCGGTGGACCCTTCGGAACCATCAAGCACCCTGCCGAACTGGCTCACAGCGCTAACAACG
GTCTTGACATCGCTGTTAGGCTTTTGGAGCCACTCAAGGCGGAGTTCCCTATTTTGAGCTACGCCGATTT
CTACCAGTTGGCTGGCGTTGTTGCCGTTGAGGTCACGGGTGGACCTAAGGTTCCATTCCACCCTGGAAGA
GAGGACAAGCCTGAGCCACCACCAGAGGGTCGCTTGCCCGATCCCACTAAGGGTTCTGACCATTTGAGAG
ATGTGTTTGGCAAAGCTATGGGGCTTACTGACCAAGATATCGTTGCTCTATCTGGGGGTCACACTATTGG
AGCTGCACACAAGGAGCGTTCTGGATTTGAGGGTCCCTGGACCTCTAATCCTCTTATTTTCGACAACTCA
TACTTCACGGAGTTGTTGAGTGGTGAGAAGGAAGGTCTCCTTCAGCTACCTTCTGACAAGGCTCTTTTGT
CTGACCCTGTATTCCGCCCTCTCGTTGACAAATATGCAGCGGACGAAGATGCCTTCTTTGCTGATTACGC
TGAGGCTCACCAAAAGCTTTCCGAGCTTGGGTTTGCTGATGCCTAGACGCGTTAAGTCGACAATCAACCT
CTGGATTACAAAATTTGTGAAAGATTGACTGGTATTCTTAACTATGTTGCTCCTTTTACGCTATGTGGAT
ACGCTGCTTTAATGCCTTTGTATCATGCTATTGCTTCCCGTATGGCTTTCATTTTCTCCTCCTTGTATAA
ATCCTGGTTGCTGTCTCTTTATGAGGAGTTGTGGCCCGTTGTCAGGCAACGTGGCGTGGTGTGCACTGTG
TTTGCTGACGCAACCCCCACTGGTTGGGGCATTGCCACCACCTGTCAGCTCCTTTCCGGGACTTTCGCTT
TCCCCCTCCCTATTGCCACGGCGGAACTCATCGCCGCCTGCCTTGCCCGCTGCTGGACAGGGGCTCGGCT
GTTGGGCACTGACAATTCCGTGGTGTTGTCGGGGAAATCATCGTCCTTTCCTTGGCTGCTCGCCTGTGTT
GCCACCTGGATTCTGCGCGGGACGTCCTTCTGCTACGTCCCTTCGGCCCTCAATCCAGCGGACCTTCCTT
CCCGCGGCCTGCTGCCGGCTCTGCGGCCTCTTCCGCGTCTTCGCCTTCGCCCTCAGACGAGTCGGATCTC
CCTTTGGGCCGCCTCCCCGCGTCGACTTTAAGACCAATGACTTACAAGGCAGCTGTAGATCTTAGCCACT
TTTTAAAAGAAAAGGGGGGACTGGAAGGGCTAATTCACTCCCAACGAAGACAAGATCTGCTTTTTGCTTG
TACTGGGTCTCTCTGGTTAGACCAGATCTGAGCCTGGGAGCTCTCTGGCTAACTAGGGAACCCACTGCTT
AAGCCTCAATAAAGCTTGCCTTGAGTGCTTCAAGTAGTGTGTGCCCGTCTGTTGTGTGACTCTGGTAACT
AGAGATCCCTCAGACCCTTTTAGTCAGTGTGGAAAATCTCTAGCAGTACGTATAGTAGTTCATGTCATCT
TATTATTCAGTATTTATAACTTGCAAAGAAATGAATATCAGAGAGTGAGAGGAACTTGTTTATTGCAGCT
TATAATGGTTACAAATAAAGCAATAGCATCACAAATTTCACAAATAAAGCATTTTTTTCACTGCATTCTA
GTTGTGGTTTGTCCAAACTCATCAATGTATCTTATCATGTCTGGCTCTAGCTATCCCGCCCCTAACTCCG
CCCATCCCGCCCCTAACTCCGCCCAGTTCCGCCCATTCTCCGCCCCATGGCTGACTAATTTTTTTTATTT
ATGCAGAGGCCGAGGCCGCCTCGGCCTCTGAGCTATTCCAGAAGTAGTGAGGAGGCTTTTTTGGAGGCCT
AGGGACGTACCCAATTCGCCCTATAGTGAGTCGTATTACGCGCGCTCACTGGCCGTCGTTTTACAACGTC
GTGACTGGGAAAACCCTGGCGTTACCCAACTTAATCGCCTTGCAGCACATCCCCCTTTCGCCAGCTGGCG
TAATAGCGAAGAGGCCCGCACCGATCGCCCTTCCCAACAGTTGCGCAGCCTGAATGGCGAATGGG
[124 nt withheld, positions 4616-4739]
C
[91 nt withheld, positions 4741-4831]
A
[49 nt withheld, positions 4833-4881]
CCTTTGACGTTGGAGTCCACGTTCTTT
[37 nt withheld, positions 4909-4945]
ACCCTATCTCGGTCTATTCTTTTGATTTATAAGGGATTTTGCCGATTTCGGCCTATTGGTTAAAAAATGA
GCTGATTTAACAAAAATTTAACGCGAATTTTAACAAAATATTAACGCTTACAATTTAGGTGGCACTTTTC
GGGGAAATGTGCGCGGAACCCCTATTTGTTTATTTTTCTAAATACATTCAAATATGTATCCGCTCATGAG
ACAATAACCCTGATAAATGCTTCAATAATATTGAAAAAGGAAGAGTATGAGTATTCAACATTTCCGTGTC
GCCCTTATTCCCTTTTTTGCGGCATTTTGCCTTCCTGTTTTTGCTCACCCAGAAACGCTGGTGAAAGTAA
AAGATGCTGAAGATCAGTTGGGTGCACGAGTGGGTTACATCGAACTGGATCTCAACAGCGGTAAGATCCT
TGAGAGTTTTCGCCCCGAAGAACGTTTTCCAATGATGAGCACTTTTAAAGTTCTGCTATGTGGCGCGGTA
TTATCCCGTATTGACGCCGGGCAAGAGCAACTCGGTCGCCGCATACACTATTCTCAGAATGACTTGGTTG
AGTACTCACCAGTCACAGAAAAGCATCTTACGGATGGCATGACAGTAAGAGAATTATGCAGTGCTGCCAT
AACCATGAGTGATAACACTGCGGCCAACTTACTTCTGACAACGATCGGAGGACCGAAGGAGCTAACCGCT
TTTTTGCACAACATGGGGGATCATGTAACTCGCCTTGATCGTTGGGAACCGGAGCTGAATGAAGCCATAC
CAAACGACGAGCGTGACACCACGATGCCTGTAGCAATGGCAACAACGTTGCGCAAACTATTAACTGGCGA
ACTACTTACTCTAGCTTCCCGGCAACAATTAATAGACTGGATGGAGGCGGATAAAGTTGCAGGACCACTT
CTGCGCTCGGCCCTTCCGGCTGGCTGGTTTATTGCTGATAAATCTGGAGCCGGTGAGCGTGGGTCTCGCG
GTATCATTGCAGCACTGGGGCCAGATGGTAAGCCCTCCCGTATCGTAGTTATCTACACGACGGGGAGTCA
GGCAACTATGGATGAACGAAATAGACAGATCGCTGAGATAGGTGCCTCACTGATTAAGCATTGGTAACTG
TCAGACCAAGTTTACTCATATATACTTTAGATTGATTTAAAACTTCATTTTTAATTTAAAAGGATCTAGG
TGAAGATCCTTTTTGATAATCTCATGACCAAAATCCCTTAACGTGAGTTTTCGTTCCACTGAGCGTCAGA
CCCCGTAGAAAAGATCAAAGGATCTTCTTGAGATCCTTTTTTTCTGCGCGTAATCTGCTGCTTGCAAACA
AAAAAACCACCGCTACCAGCGGTGGTTTGTTTGCCGGATCAAGAGCTACCAACTCTTTTTCCGAAGGTAA
CTGGCTTCAGCAGAGCGCAGATACCAAATACTGTTCTTCTAGTGTAGCCGTAGTTAGGCCACCACTTCAA
GAACTCTGTAGCACCGCCTACATACCTCGCTCTGCTAATCCTGTTACCAGTGGCTGCTGCCAGTGGCGAT
AAGTCGTGTCTTACCGGGTTGGACTCAAGACGATAGTTACCGGATAAGGCGCAGCGGTCGGGCTGAACGG
GGGGTTCGTGCACACAGCCCAGCTTGGAGCGAACGACCTACACCGAACTGAGATACCTACAGCGTGAGCT
ATGAGAAAGCGCCACGCTTCCCGAAGGGAGAAAGGCGGACAGGTATCCGGTAAGCGGCAGGGTCGGAACA
GGAGAGCGCACGAGGGAGCTTCCAGGGGGAAACGCCTGGTATCTTTATAGTCCTGTCGGGTTTCGCCACC
TCTGACTTGAGCGTCGATTTTTGTGATGCTCGTCAGGGGGGCGGAGCCTATGGAAAAACGCCAGCAACGC
GGCCTTTTTACGGTTCCTGGCCTTTTGCTGGCCTTTTGCTCACATGTTCTTTCCTGCGTTATCCCCTGAT
TCTGTGGATAACCGTATTACCGCCTTTGAGTGAGCTGATACCGCTCGCCGCAGCCGAACGACCGAGCGCA
GCGAGTCAGTGAGCGAGGAAGCGGAAGAGCGCCCAATACGCAAACCGCCTCTCCCCGCGCGTTGGCCGAT
TCATTAATGCAGCTGGCACGACAGGTTTCCCGACTGGAAAGCGGGCAGTGAGCGCAACGCAATTAATGTG
AGTTAGCTCACTCATTAGGCACCCCAGGCTTTACACTTTATGCTTCCGGCTCGTATGTTGTGTGGAATTG
TGAGCGGATAACAATTTCACACAGGAAACAGCTATGACCATGATTACGCCAAGCGCGCAATTAACCCTCA
CTAAAGGGAACAAAAGCTGGAGCTGCAAGCTTAATGTAGTCTTATGCAATACTCTTGTAGTCTTGCAACA
TGGTAACGATGAGTTAGCAACATGCCTTACAAGGAGAGAAAAAGCACCGTGCATGCCGATTGGTGGAAGT
AAGGTGGTACGATCGTGCCTTATTAGGAAGGCAACAGACGGGTCTGACATGGATTGGACGAACCACTGAA
TTGCCGCATTGCAGAGATATTGTATTTAAGTGCCTAGCTCGATACATAAACGGGTCTCTCTGGTTAGACC
AGATCTGAGCCTGGGAGCTCTCTGGCTAACTAGGGAACCCACTGCTTAAGCCTCAATAAAGCTTGCCTTG
AGTGCTTCAAGTAGTGTGTGCCCGTCTGTTGTGTGACTCTGGTAACTAGAGATCCCTCAGACCCTTTTAG
TCAGTGTGGAAAATCTCTAGCAGTGGCGCCCGAACAGGGACTTGAAAGCGAAAGGGAAACCAGAGGAGCT
CTCTCGACGCAGGACTCGGCTTGCTGAAGCGCGCACGGCAAGAGGCGAGGGGCGGCGACTGGTGAGTACG
CCAAAAATTTTGACTAGCGGAGGCTAGAAGGAGAGAGATGGGTGCGAGAGCGTCAGTATTAAGCGGGGGA
GAATTAGATCGCGATGGGAAAAAATTCGGTTAAGGCCAGGGGGAAAGAAAAAATATAAATTAAAACATAT
AGTATGGGCAAGCAGGGAGCTAGAACGATTCGCAGTTAATCCTGGCCTGTTAGAAACATCAGAAGGCTGT
AGACAAATACTGGGACAGCTACAACCATCCCTTCAGACAGGATCAGAAGAACTTAGATCATTATATAATA
CAGTAGCAACCCTCTATTGTGTGCATCAAAGGATAGAGATAAAAGACACCAAGGAAGCTTTAGACAAGAT
AGAGGAAGAGCAAAACAAAAGTAAGACCACCGCACAGCAAGCGGCCGCTGATCTTCAGACCTGGAGGAGG
AGATATGAGGGACAATTGGAGAAGTGAATTATATAAATATAAAGTAGTAAAAATTGAACCATTAGGAGTA
GCACCCACCAAGGCAAAGAGAAGAGTGGTGCAGAGAGAAAAAAGAGCAGTGGGAATAGGAGCTTTGTTCC
TTGGGTTCTTGGGAGCAGCAGGAAGCACTATGGGCGCAGCGTCAATGACGCTGACGGTACAGGCCAGACA
ATTATTGTCTGGTATAGTGCAGCAGCAGAACAATTTGCTGAGGGCTATTGAGGCGCAACAGCATCTGTTG
CAACTCACAGTCTGGGGCATCAAGCAGCTCCAGGCAAGAATCCTGGCTGTGGAAAGATACCTAAAGGATC
AACAGCTCCTGGGGATTTGGGGTTGCTCTGGAAAACTCATTTGCACCACTGCTGTGCCTTGGAATGCTAG
TTGGAGTAATAAATCTCTGGAACAGATTTGGAATCACACGACCTGGATGGAGTGGGACAGAGAAATTAAC
AATTACACAAGCTTAATACACTCCTTAATTGAAGAATCGCAAAACCAGCAAGAAAAGAATGAACAAGAAT
TATTGGAATTAGATAAATGGGCAAGTTTGTGGAATTGGTTTAACATAACAAATTGGCTGTGGTATATAAA
ATTATTCATAATGATAGTAGGAGGCTTGGTAGGTTTAAGAATAGTTTTTGCTGTACTTTCTATAGTGAAT
AGAGTTAGGCAGGGATATTCACCATTATCGTTTCAGACCCACCTCCCAACCCCGAGGGGACCCATGCATT
GCATCTCAATTAGTCAGCAACCAGGTGTGGAAAGTCCCCAGGCTCCCCAGCAGGCAGAAGTATGCAAAGC
ATGCGTCTCAATTAGTCAGCAACCATAGTCCCGCCCCTAACTCCGCCCATCCCGCCCCTAACTCCGCCCA
GTTCCGCCCATTCTCCGCCCCATGGCTGACTAATTTTTTTTATTTATGCAGAGGCCGAGGCCGCCTCGGC
CTCTGAGCTATTCCAGAAGTAGTGAGGAGGCTTTTTTGGAGGCCTAGGCTTTTGCAAAAAGCTTTCTAGA
GGTACCACCGGAGCTTACCATGACCGAGTACAAGCCCACGGTGCGCCTCGCCACCCGCGACGACGTCCCC
AGGGCCGTACGCACCCTCGCCGCCGCGTTCGCCGACTACCCCGCCACGCGCCACACCGTCGATCCGGACC
GCCACATCGAGCGGGTCACCGAGCTGCAAGAACTCTTCCTCACGCGCGTCGGGCTCGACATCGGCAAGGT
GTGGGTCGCGGACGACGGCGCCGCCGTGGCGGTCTGGACCACGCCGGAGAGCGTCGAAGCGGGGGCGGTG
TTCGCCGAGATCGGCCCGCGCATGGCCGAGTTGAGCGGTTCCCGGCTGGCCGCGCAGCAACAGATGGAAG
GCCTCCTGGCGCCGCACCGGCCCAAGGAGCCCGCGTGGTTCCTGGCCACCGTCGGCGTCTCGCCCGACCA
CCAGGGCAAGGGTCTGGGCAGCGCCGTCGTGCTCCCCGGAGTGGAGGCGGCCGAGCGCGCCGGGGTGCCC
GCCTTCCTGGAGACCTCCGCGCCCCGCAACCTCCCCTTCTACGAGCGGCTCGGCTTCACCGTCACCGCCG
ACGTCGAGGTGCCCGAAGGACCGCGCACCTGGTGCATGACCCGCAAGCCCGGTGCCAGTTAACGAATTCT
AGATCTTGAGACAAATGGCAGTATTCATCCACAATTTTAAAAGAAAAGGGGGGATTGGGGGGTACAGTGC
AGGGGAAAGAATAGTAGACATAATAGCAACAGACATACAAACTAAAGAATTACAAAAACAAATTACAAAA
ATTCAAAATTTTCGGGTTTATTACAGGGACAGCAGAGATCCACTTTGGCGCCGG
